>Addgene plasmid #157609 | pD649-HAsp-NOTCH3(Trunc1)-COMP5AP-AviTag-9xHis | depositor full sequence | sequence record 304327 | Full Sequence
TTTCAATATTATTGAAGCATTTATCAGGGTTATTGTCTCATGAGCGGATACATATTTGAATGTATTTAGA
AAAATAAACAAATAGGGGTCAGTGTTACAACCAATTAACCAATTCTGAACATTATCGCGAGCCCATTTAT
ACCTGAATATGGCTCATAACACCCCTTGCTCATGACCAAAATCCCTTAACGTGAGTTACGCGCGCGTCGT
TCCACTGAGCGTCAGACCCCGTAGAAAAGATCAAAGGATCTTCTTGAGATCCTTTTTTTCTGCGCGTAAT
CTGCTGCTTGCAAACAAAAAAACCACCGCTACCAGCGGTGGTTTGTTTGCCGGATCAAGAGCTACCAACT
CTTTTTCCGAAGGTAACTGGCTTCAGCAGAGCGCAGATACCAAATACTGTTCTTCTAGTGTAGCCGTAGT
TAGCCCACCACTTCAAGAACTCTGTAGCACCGCCTACATACCTCGCTCTGCTAATCCTGTTACCAGTGGC
TGCTGCCAGTGGCGATAAGTCGTGTCTTACCGGGTTGGACTCAAGACGATAGTTACCGGATAAGGCGCAG
CGGTCGGGCTGAACGGGGGGTTCGTGCACACAGCCCAGCTTGGAGCGAACGACCTACACCGAACTGAGAT
ACCTACAGCGTGAGCTATGAGAAAGCGCCACGCTTCCCGAAGGGAGAAAGGCGGACAGGTATCCGGTAAG
CGGCAGGGTCGGAACAGGAGAGCGCACGAGGGAGCTTCCAGGGGGAAACGCCTGGTATCTTTATAGTCCT
GTCGGGTTTCGCCACCTCTGACTTGAGCGTCGATTTTTGTGATGCTCGTCAGGGGGGCGGAGCCTATGGA
AAAACGCCAGCAACGCGGCCTTTTTACGGTTCCTGGCCTTTTGCTGGCCTTTTGCTCACATGTTCTTTCC
TGCGTTATCCCCTGATTCTGTGGATAACCGTATTACCGCCTTTGAGTGAGCTGATACCGCTCGCCGCAGC
CGAACGACCGAGCGCAGCGAGTCAGTGAGCGAGGAAGCGGAAGGCGAGAGTAGGGAACTGCCAGGCATCA
AACTAAGCAGAAGGCCCCTGACGGATGGCCTTTTTGCGTTTCTACAAACTCTTTCTGTGTTGTAAAACGA
CGGCCAGTCTTAAGCTCGGGCCCCCTGGGCGGTTCTGATAACGAGTAATCGTTAATCCGCAAATAACGTA
AAAACCCGCTTCGGCGGGTTTTTTTATGGGGGGAGTTTAGGGAAAGAGCATTTGTCAGAATATTTAAGGG
CGCCTGTCACTTTGCTTGATATATGAGAATTATTTAACCTTATAAATGAGAAAAAAGCAACGCACTTTAA
ATAAGATACGTTGCTTTTTCGATTGATGAACACCTATAATTAAACTATTCATCTATTATTTATGATTTTT
TGTATATACAATATTTCTAGTTTGTTAAAGAGAATTAAGAAAATAAATCTCGAAAATAATAAAGGGAAAA
TCAGTTTTTGATATCAAAATTATACATGTCAACGATAATACAAAATATAATACAAACTATAAGATGTTAT
CAGTATTTATTATCATTTAGAATAAATTTTGTGTCGCCCTTAATTGTGAGCGGATAACAATTACGAGCTT
CATGCACAGTGGCGTTGACTCAATATTGGCCATTAGCCATATTATTCATTGGTTATATAGCATAAATCAA
TATTGGCTATTGGCCATTGCATACGTTGTATCTATATCATAATATGTACATTTATATTGGCTCATGTCCA
ATATGACCGCCATGTTGGCATTGATTATTGACTAGTTATTAATAGTAATCAATTACGGGGTCATTAGTTC
ATAGCCCATATATGGAGTTCCGCGTTACATAACTTACGGTAAATGGCCCGCCTGGCTGACCGCCCAACGA
CCCCCGCCCATTGACGTCAATAATGACGTATGTTCCCATAGTAACGCCAATAGGGACTTTCCATTGACGT
CAATGGGTGGAGTATTTACGGTAAACTGCCCACTTGGCAGTACATCAAGTGTATCATATGCCAAGTACGC
CCCCTATTGACGTCAATGACGGTAAATGGCCCGCCTGGCATTATGCCCAGTACATGACCTTATGGGACTT
TCCTACTTGGCAGTACATCTACGTATTAGTCATCGCTATTACCATGGTGATGCGGTTTTGGCAGTACATC
AATGGGCGTGGATAGCGGTTTGACTCACGGGGATTTCCAAGTCTCCACCCCATTGACGTCAATGGGAGTT
TGTTTTGGCACCAAAATCAACGGGACTTTCCAAAATGTCGTAACAACTCCGCCCCATTGACGCAAATGGG
CGGTAGGCGTGTACGGTGGGAGGTCTATATAAGCAGAGCTCGTTTAGTGAACCGTCAGATCGCCTGGAGA
CGCCATCCACGCTGTTTTGACCTCCATAGAAGACACCGGGACCGATCCAGCCTCCGCGGCCGGGAACGGT
GCATTGGAACGCGGATTCCCCGTGCCAAGAGTGACGTAAGTACCGCCTATAGAGTCTATAGGCCCACCCC
CTTGGCTTCGTTAGAACGCGGCTACAATTAATACATAACCTTATGTATCATACACATACGATTTAGGTGA
CACTATAGAATAACATCCACTTTGCCTTTCTCTCCACAGGTGTCCACTCCCAGGTCCAACTGCACCTCGG
TTCTATCGAAAACGCGCCTGCTAGCGCCACCATGAAGACCATCATTGCCCTGAGCTACATCTTCTGCCTG
GTGTTCGCTGCGGCCGCCGCTCCTCCTTGTCTTGATGGATCTCCTTGTGCCAACGGCGGCAGATGTACAC
AGCTGCCTAGCAGAGAAGCCGCCTGTCTTTGTCCTCCTGGCTGGGTTGGAGAACGGTGCCAGCTGGAAGA
TCCTTGTCACTCTGGACCTTGTGCCGGCAGAGGCGTGTGTCAATCTTCTGTGGTGGCCGGCACAGCCCGG
TTCAGCTGTAGATGTCCTAGAGGCTTCAGAGGCCCCGACTGTAGCCTGCCTGATCCATGTCTCAGCAGCC
CTTGTGCTCATGGCGCCAGATGTTCTGTGGGCCCTGATGGCAGATTCCTGTGTAGCTGTCCTCCAGGCTA
CCAGGGCAGATCCTGCAGATCCGATGTGGATGAGTGTAGAGTGGGCGAGCCTTGTAGACACGGCGGCACT
TGTCTGAATACCCCTGGCAGCTTCAGATGCCAGTGTCCTGCCGGATATACAGGCCCTCTGTGCGAAAATC
CTGCCGTGCCATGTGCACCCTCTCCATGCAGAAATGGCGGCACCTGTAGACAGAGCGGCGACCTGACATA
CGATTGTGCCTGTCTGCCTGGCTTCGAGGGCCAGAACTGCGAAGTGAATGTGGACGATTGCCCTGGCCAC
AGATGCCTGAATGGCGGAACATGTGTGGACGGCGTGAACACCTACAACTGTCAGTGTCCACCTGAGTGGA
CCGGCCAGTTCTGTACTGAGGATGTCGACGAGTGTCAGCTGCAGCCCAATGCCTGTCATAACGGCGGAAC
CTGCTTTAACACACTCGGCGGCCATAGCTGCGTGTGTGTGAATGGATGGACAGGCGAGAGCTGCTCCCAG
AACATCGATGATTGTGCCACCGCCGTGTGCTTTCACGGCGCCACATGTCACGATAGAGTGGCCAGCTTTT
ACTGCGCCTGTCCTATGGGCAAGACCGGCCTGCTGTGTCACCTGGATGACGCCTGTGTGTCCAATCCTTG
CCACGAGGACGCCATCTGCGACACAAACCCTGTGAACGGCAGAGCCATCTGTACATGCCCACCTGGCTTT
ACCGGCGGAGCCTGTGATCAGGACGTGGACGAGTGTTCTATCGGCGCCAATCCATGCGAGCACCTGGGCA
GATGTGTGAACACACAGGGCAGCTTTCTGTGTCAGTGCGGCAGAGGATACACCGGACCTAGATGCGAGAC
AGATGTGAACGAGTGCCTGAGCGGCCCCTGCAGAAATCAGGCTACCTGTCTGGACCGGATCGGCCAGTTT
ACCTGTATCTGCATGGCCGGCTTCACCGGCACCTATTGCGAGGTGGACATTGATGAGTGCCAGAGCAGTC
CTTGCGTGAACGGCGGAGTGTGCAAGGACAGAGTGAATGGCTTCAGCTGCACATGCCCAAGCGGCTTTTC
TGGCAGCACCTGTCAGCTGGACGTCGACGAATGTGCCAGCACACCATGTAGAAACGGCGCTAAGTGCGTG
GACCAGCCTGATGGCTACGAGTGTAGATGTGCCGAGGGCTTTGAGGGCACCCTGTGCGACAGAAATGTCG
ATGACTGCAGCCCCGATCCATGCCACCATGGTAGATGTGTGGATGGAATCGCCAGCTTCTCCTGTGCTTG
TGCCCCTGGCTATACAGGCACCAGATGCGAATCCCAGGTGGACGAATGCAGAAGCCAGCCTTGCAGGCAT
GGCGGCAAATGCCTGGACCTGGTGGACAAGTACCTGTGTAGATGCCCTTCTGGCACCACAGGCGTGAACT
GTGAAGTCAACATCGACGACTGCGCCTCTAATCCCTGCACCTTCGGCGTGTGCAGAGATGGCATCAACAG
ATACGACTGCGTGTGCCAGCCAGGCTTCACAGGACCCCTGTGCAACGTGGAAATCAACGAGTGCGCTTCT
AGCCCATGTGGCGAAGGCGGATCTTGTGTCGATGGCGAGAACGGCTTTCGGTGTCTGTGCCCTCCTGGAT
CTCTGCCTCCTCTGTGTCTGCCTCCATCTCACCCATGTGCTCACGAGCCATGCAGCCACGGCATCTGTTA
TGATGCCCCAGGCGGATTCAGATGCGTGTGCGAACCTGGATGGTCCGGGCCTAGATGTTCTCAGTCTCTG
GCTAGAGATGCCTGCGAGTCTCAGCCATGTAGAGCTGGCGGCACATGCAGCTCTGATGGCATGGGCTTTC
ACTGCACGTGCCCTCCAGGTGTTCAGGGCAGACAATGCGAGCTGCTGAGCCCCTGTACACCTAATCCATG
TGAACACGGCGGAAGATGCGAGTCTGCTCCTGGACAACTGCCAGTCTGTTCTTGCCCTCAAGGATGGCAG
GGACCAAGATGCCAGCAGGATGTTGATGAATGCGCTGGCCCTGCTCCTTGTGGCCCTCACGGAATCTGTA
CAAATCTGGCCGGCTCCTTTAGCTGTACCTGCCACGGTGGCTATACCGGACCAAGCTGCGACCAGGACAT
CAACGATTGCGACCCAAATCCATGCCTCAACGGCGGGTCTTGTCAGGATGGCGTGGGCAGCTTCTCTTGT
AGCTGCCTGCCTGGATTCGCTGGCCCCAGATGTGCCCGAGATGTCGATGAGTGCCTGTCTAATCCTTGCG
GCCCTGGCACCTGTACAGACCACGTGGCAAGCTTCACATGCACCTGTCCGCCTGGATACGGCGGATTTCA
CTGTGAACAGGACCTGCCAGATTGCAGCCCCAGCAGCTGTTTTAATGGCGGGACTTGCGTCGACGGGGTC
AACAGCTTTTCCTGTCTGTGCAGACCAGGCTACACTGGCGCCCACTGTCAGCATGAAGCTGACCCTTGTC
TGAGCAGGCCATGTCTCCATGGCGGCGTGTGTTCTGCCGCTCATCCAGGCTTTAGATGCACTTGCCTGGA
ATCCTTCACAGGCCCACAGTGCCAGACACTGGTGGATTGGTGTAGCAGACAGCCCTGCCAAAATGGTGGC
AGATGCGTTCAGACAGGCGCCTACTGTTTGTGTCCTCCTGGATGGTCTGGCCGGCTGTGCGATATCAGAA
GCCTGCCTTGTAGAGAGGCCGCTGCTCAGATCGGCGTTAGACTGGAACAACTGTGTCAGGCTGGCGGCCA
GTGTGTTGATGAGGATAGCAGCCACTACTGTGTGTGCCCTGAGGGAAGAACCGGCTCTCACTGCGAACAA
GAGGTGGACCCATGTCTGGCCCAGCCGTGTCAGCACGGTGGAACATGTAGAGGCTACATGGGCGGCTACA
TGTGCGAGTGTCTGCCCGGCTACAACGGCGACAATTGCGAGGATGATGTTGACGAGTGCGCCAGCCAACC
TTGTCAACATGGCGGCTCTTGCATCGATCTGGTGGCCAGATACCTGTGCAGTTGCCCACCAGGCACACTC
GGAGTGCTGTGCGAGATTAACGAGGACGATTGTGGCCCCGGACCTCCTCTGGATAGTGGCCCTAGATGTC
TGCACAACGGGACCTGTGTGGATCTCGTCGGAGGCTTCCGATGCACATGTCCACCGGGCTATACTGGACT
GAGATGCGAGGCCGATATCAATGAGTGCAGAAGTGGCGCTTGTCACGCCGCTCACACCAGAGATTGTCTG
CAAGATCCCGGCGGAGGATTCCGCTGTCTCTGTCATGCTGGATTCAGCGGCCCTAGGTGTCAGACAGTGC
TGTCCCCTTGTGAAAGCCAGCCATGCCAACACGGTGGCCAGTGCAGACCTTCTCCAGGACCTGGCGGAGG
CCTGACCTTTACATGTCACTGTGCCCAGCCTTTCTGGGGCCCAAGATGCGAAAGAGTGGCCCGGTCCTGT
AGAGAACTCCAGTGTCCAGTGGGAGTGCCTTGCCAGCAAACACCTAGAGGACCCAGATGTGCTTGCCCTC
CTGGCCTCTCTGGACCTAGCTGTAGAAGCTTTCCAGGATCTCCACCAGGCGCCAGCAATGCCTCTTGTGC
TGCTGCTCCATGCCTTCATGGTGGAAGCTGTAGACCTGCTCCTCTGGCACCCTTCTTCAGATGTGCATGC
GCCCAAGGCTGGACTGGGCCAAGATGTGAAGCACCAGCTGCTGCCCCTGAGGTGTCCGAAGAACCTCGAT
GTCCAAGAGCTGCCTGTCAGGCCAAAAGGGGCGACCAGAGATGCGACAGAGAGTGCAATTCTCCCGGCTG
TGGATGGGATGGCGGCGATTGCAGTCTGTCTGTGGGAGATCCTTGGAGACAGTGCGAAGCCCTGCAGTGC
TGGCGGCTGTTCAACAACAGCAGATGCGATCCTGCCTGCAGCTCCCCAGCCTGTCTGTACGACAATTTCG
ATTGCCACGCAGGCGGCAGAGAGCGGACCTGTAATCCTGTGTACGAGAAGTACTGCGCCGACCACTTCGC
CGACGGAAGATGTGACCAGGGCTGCAACACCGAGGAATGCGGCTGGGATGGACTGGATTGTGCTTCCGAA
GTTCCCGCTCTGCTTGCTAGAGGCGTGCTGGTTCTGACAGTTCTGCTGCCACCAGAGGAACTGCTGAGAA
GCAGCGCCGATTTCCTGCAGAGACTGTCCGCTATCCTGAGAACCAGCCTGCGGTTCAGACTGGATGCTCA
CGGACAGGCCATGGTGTTCCCTTACCATAGGCCATCTCCAGGCAGCGAGCCTAGAGCCAGAAGAGAACTG
GCTCCTGAAGTGATCGGCAGCGTCGTGATGCTGGAAATCGACAACAGACTGTGCCTGCAGAGCCCCGAGA
ACGACCACTGTTTCCCTGATGCTCAGAGCGCCGCTGATTATCTGGGAGCCCTGTCTGCTGTGGAACGGCT
GGACTTTCCCTATCCTCTGAGAGATGTGCGGGGCGAGCCACTGGAACCTCCAGAACCTTCTGTGCCCCTT
GGCGCGCCGGAAGATCAAGTTGATCCAAGATTGATTGATGGCAAGGGCGGATCTCTGGAGGTGCTGTTCC
AGGGACCAGGCGGAAGCGGCAATCCCGGCGGCGATCTGGCCCCCCAGATGCTGCGCGAGCTGCAGGAGAC
CAATGCCGCCCTGCAGGACGTGCGCGAGCTGCTGCGCCACCGCGTGAAGGAGATCACCTTCCTGAAGAAC
ACCGTGATGGAGTGCGACGCCTGCGGTATGCAGCCCTCTAGAGGCTCCGGCTCCATCATCCCAGTTGAGG
AGGAGAACCCGGACTTCTGGAACCGCGAGGCAGCCGAGGCCCTGGGTGCCGCCAAGAAGCTGCAGCCTGC
ACAGACAGCCGCCAAGAACCTCATCATCTTCCTGGGCGATGGGATGGGGGTGTCTACGGTGACAGCTGCC
AGGATCCTAAAAGGGCAGAAGAAGGACAAACTGGGGCCTGAGATACCCCTGGCCATGGACCGCTTCCCAT
ATGTGGCTCTGTCCAAGACATACAATGTAGACAAACATGTGCCAGACAGTGGAGCCACAGCCACGGCCTA
CCTGTGCGGGGTCAAGGGCAACTTCCAGACCATTGGCTTGAGTGCAGCCGCCCGCTTTAACCAGTGCAAC
ACGACACGCGGCAACGAGGTCATCTCCGTGATGAATCGGGCCAAGAAAGCAGGGAAGTCAGTGGGAGTGG
TAACCACCACACGAGTGCAGCACGCCTCGCCAGCCGGCACCTACGCCCACACGGTGAACCGCAACTGGTA
CTCGGACGCCGACGTGCCTGCCTCGGCCCGCCAGGAGGGGTGCCAGGACATCGCTACGCAGCTCATCTCC
AACATGGACATTGACGTGATCCTAGGTGGAGGCCGAAAGTACATGTTTCGCATGGGAACCCCAGACCCTG
AGTACCCAGATGACTACAGCCAAGGTGGGACCAGGCTGGACGGGAAGAATCTGGTGCAGGAATGGCTGGC
GAAGCGCCAGGGTGCCCGGTATGTGTGGAACCGCACTGAGCTCATGCAGGCTTCCCTGGACCCGTCTGTG
ACCCATCTCATGGGTCTCTTTGAGCCTGGAGACATGAAATACGAGATCCACCGAGACTCCACACTGGACC
CCTCCCTGATGGAGATGACAGAGGCTGCCCTGCGCCTGCTGAGCAGGAACCCCCGCGGCTTCTTCCTCTT
CGTGGAGGGTGGTCGCATCGACCATGGTCATCATGAAAGCAGGGCTTACCGGGCACTGACTGAGACGATC
ATGTTCGACGACGCCATTGAGAGGGCGGGCCAGCTCACCAGCGAGGAGGACACGCTGAGCCTCGTCACTG
CCGACCACTCCCACGTCTTCTCCTTCGGAGGCTACCCCCTGCGAGGGAGCTCCATCTTCGGGCTGGCCCC
TGGCAAGGCCCGGGACAGGAAGGCCTACACGGTCCTCCTATACGGAAACGGTCCAGGCTATGTGCTCAAG
GACGGCGCCCGGCCGGATGTTACCGAGAGCGAGAGCGGGAGCCCCGAGTATCGGCAGCAGTCAGCAGTGC
CCCTGGACGAAGAGACCCACGCAGGCGAGGACGTGGCGGTGTTCGCGCGCGGCCCGCAGGCGCACCTGGT
TCACGGCGTGCAGGAGCAGACCTTCATAGCGCACGTCATGGCCTTCGCCGCCTGCCTGGAGCCCTACACC
GCCTGCGACCTGGCGCCCCCCGCCGGCACCACCGACGCCGCGCACCCGGGTGGCGGAGGACTGAACGACA
TCTTCGAGGCTCAGAAAATCGAATGGCACGAACATCACCATCACCATCACCATCACCATTAAGGCCGGCC
TGTAGTCACTGGCACAACGCGTTACCCGGTAAGCCAATCGGGTATACACGGTCGTCATACTGCAGACAGG
GTTCTTCTACTTTGCAAGATAGTCTTGAGTAGTAAAATAAATAGATAGAGAAAATCAGCCTCGACTGTGC
CTTCTAGTTGCCAGCCATCTGTTGTTTGCCCCTCCCCCGTGCCTTCCTTGACCCTGGAAGGTGCCACTCC
CACTGTCCTTTCCTAATAAAATGAGGAAATTGCATCACAACACTCAACCCTATCTCGGTCTATTCTTTTG
ATTTATAAGGGATTTTGCCGATTTCGGCCTATTGGTTAAAAAATGAGCTGATTTAACAAAAATTTAACGC
GAATTAATTCTGTGGAATGTGTGTCAGTTAGGGTGTGGAAAGTCCCCAGGCTCCCCAGCAGGCAGAAGTA
TGCAAAGCATGCATCTCAATTAGTCAGCAACCAGGTGTGGAAAGTCCCCAGGCTCCCCAGCAGGCAGAAG
TATGCAAAGCATGCATCTCAATTAGTCAGCAACCATAGTCCCGCCCCTAACTCCGCCCATCCCGCCCCTA
ACTCCGCCCAGTTCCGCCCATTCTCCGCCCCATGGCTGACTAATTTTTTTTATTTATGCAGAGGCCGAGG
CCGCCTCTGCCTCTGAGCTATTCCAGAAGTAGTGAGGAGGCTTTTTTGGAGGCCTAGGCTTTTGCAAAAA
GCTCCCGGGAGCTTGTATATCCATTTTCGGATCTGATCAGCACGTGTTGACAATTAATCATCGGCATAGT
ATATCGGCATAGTATAATACGACAAGGTGAGGAACTAAACCATGACCGAGTACAAGCCCACGGTGCGCCT
CGCCACCCGCGACGACGTCCCCAGGGCCGTACGCACCCTCGCCGCCGCGTTCGCCGACTACCCCGCCACG
CGCCACACCGTCGATCCGGACCGCCACATCGAGCGGGTCACCGAGCTGCAAGAACTCTTCCTCACGCGCG
TCGGGCTCGACATCGGCAAGGTGTGGGTCGCGGACGACGGCGCCGCGGTGGCGGTCTGGACCACGCCGGA
GAGCGTCGAAGCGGGGGCGGTGTTCGCCGAGATCGGCCCGCGCATGGCCGAGTTGAGCGGTTCCCGGCTG
GCCGCGCAGCAACAGATGGAAGGCCTCCTGGCGCCGCACCGGCCCAAGGAGCCCGCGTGGTTCCTGGCCA
CCGTCGGCGTCTCGCCCGACCACCAGGGCAAGGGTCTGGGCAGCGCCGTCGTGCTCCCCGGAGTGGAGGC
GGCCGAGCGCGCCGGGGTGCCCGCCTTCCTGGAGACATCCGCGCCCCGCAACCTCCCCTTCTACGAGCGG
CTCGGCTTCACCGTCACCGCCGACGTCGAGGTGCCCGAAGGACCGCGCACCTGGTGCATGACCCGCAAGC
CCGGTGCCTGACACGTGCTACGAGATTTCGATTCCACCGCCGCCTTCTATGAAAGGTTGGGCTTCGGAAT
CGTTTTCCGGGACGCCGGCTGGATGATCCTCCAGCGCGGGGATCTCATGCTGGAGTTCTTCGCCCACCCC
AACTTGTTTATTGCAGCTTATAATGGTTACAAATAAAGCAATAGCATCACAAATTTCACAAATAAAGCAT
TTTTTTCACTGCATTCTAGTTGTGGTTTGTCCAAACTCATCAATGTATCTTATCATGTCTGTATACCGTC
GACCTCTAGCTAGAGCTTGGCGTAATCATGGTCATTACCAATGCTTAATCAGTGAGGCACCTATCTCAGC
GATCTGTCTATTTCGTTCATCCATAGTTGCCTGACTCCCCGTCGTGTAGATAACTACGATACGGGAGGGC
TTACCATCTGGCCCCAGCGCTGCGATGATACCGCGAGAACCACGCTCACCGGCTCCGGATTTATCAGCAA
TAAACCAGCCAGCCGGAAGGGCCGAGCGCAGAAGTGGTCCTGCAACTTTATCCGCCTCCATCCAGTCTAT
TAATTGTTGCCGGGAAGCTAGAGTAAGTAGTTCGCCAGTTAATAGTTTGCGCAACGTTGTTGCCATCGCT
ACAGGCATCGTGGTGTCACGCTCGTCGTTTGGTATGGCTTCATTCAGCTCCGGTTCCCAACGATCAAGGC
GAGTTACATGATCCCCCATGTTGTGCAAAAAAGCGGTTAGCTCCTTCGGTCCTCCGATCGTTGTCAGAAG
TAAGTTGGCCGCAGTGTTATCACTCATGGTTATGGCAGCACTGCATAATTCTCTTACTGTCATGCCATCC
GTAAGATGCTTTTCTGTGACTGGTGAGTACTCAACCAAGTCATTCTGAGAATAGTGTATGCGGCGACCGA
GTTGCTCTTGCCCGGCGTCAATACGGGATAATACCGCGCCACATAGCAGAACTTTAAAAGTGCTCATCAT
TGGAAAACGTTCTTCGGGGCGAAAACTCTCAAGGATCTTACCGCTGTTGAGATCCAGTTCGATGTAACCC
ACTCGTGCACCCAACTGATCTTCAGCATCTTTTACTTTCACCAGCGTTTCTGGGTGAGCAAAAACAGGAA
GGCAAAATGCCGCAAAAAAGGGAATAAGGGCGACACGGAAATGTTGAATACTCATATTCTTCCTT
Features (pLannotate 1.2.2; 24 found; start..end, strand, type, name):
    119..143     -  CDS            KanR (fragment): aminoglycoside phosphotransferase; aph(3')-Ia; confers resistance to kanamycin
    254..842     +  rep_origin     ori: high-copy-number ColE1/pMB1/pBR322/pUC origin of replication
   1067..1084    +  terminator     rrnB T2 terminator (fragment): transcription terminator T2 from the E. coli rrnB gene
   1109..1128    -  CDS            lacZα (fragment): LacZα fragment of β-galactosidase; lacZ fragment
   1582..1602    +  protein_bind   lac operator (fragment): The lac repressor binds to the lac operator to inhibit transcription in E. coli. This inhibition can be relieved by adding lactose or isopropyl-β-D-thiogalactopyranoside (IPTG). lac repressor encoded by lacI
   1843..2146    +  enhancer       CMV enhancer: human cytomegalovirus immediate early enhancer
   2147..2350    +  promoter       CMV promoter: human cytomegalovirus (CMV) immediate early promoter
   2486..2529    +  intron         CMV intron (fragment): modified intron A from human cytomegalovirus
   2581..2599    +  promoter       SP6 promoter: promoter for bacteriophage SP6 RNA polymerase
   2603..2640    +  CDS            IgH signal sequence (fragment): signal sequence from the mouse immunoglobulin heavy chain variable region
   2743..7536    +  CDS            NOTCH3 (fragment): NOTC3_HUMAN - Experimental evidence at protein level: Swiss-Prot protein existence level 1. Functions as a receptor for membrane-bound ligands Jagged1, Jagged2 and Delta1 to regulate cell-fate determination (PubMed:15350543). Upon ligand activation through the released notch intracellular domain (NICD) it forms a transcriptional activator complex with RBPJ/RBPSUH and activates genes of the enhancer of split locus. Affects the implementation of differentiation, proliferation and apoptotic programs (By similarity). From Homo sapiens (Human).
   7657..7836    +  CDS            Comp (fragment): COMP_RAT - Experimental evidence at protein level: Swiss-Prot protein existence level 1. May play a role in the structural integrity of cartilage via its interaction with other extracellular matrix proteins such as the collagens and fibronectin. Can mediate the interaction of chondrocytes with the cartilage extracellular matrix through interaction with cell surface integrin receptors. Could play a role in the pathogenesis of osteoarthritis. Potent suppressor of apoptosis in both primary chondrocytes and transformed cells. Suppresses apoptosis by blocking the activation of caspase-3 and by indu
   7824..9276    +  CDS            SEAP (fragment): secreted alkaline phosphatase from human placenta The natural enzyme has a C-terminal transmembrane sequence that is replaced by a GPI anchor.
   9301..9342    +  CDS            AviTag™ (fragment): peptide tag that allows for enzymatic biotinylation
   9346..9369    +  CDS            8xHis: 8xHis affinity tag
   9515..9626    +  polyA_signal   bGH poly(A) signal: bovine growth hormone polyadenylation signal
   9627..9735    +  rep_origin     f1 ori (fragment): f1 bacteriophage origin of replication; arrow indicates direction of (+) strand synthesis
   9749..10078   +  promoter       SV40 promoter: SV40 enhancer and early promoter
  10126..10173   +  promoter       EM7 promoter: synthetic bacterial promoter&nbsp
  10192..10791   +  CDS            PuroR (fragment): puromycin N-acetyltransferase; pac from Streptomyces; confers resistance to puromycin
  10801..10926   +  CDS            ble (fragment): BLE_KLEPN - Experimental evidence at protein level: Swiss-Prot protein existence level 1. Binding protein with a strong affinity to the bleomycin family of antibiotics. Binds to CL990; an antimitotic-antibiotic compound. From Klebsiella pneumoniae.
  10921..11042   +  polyA_signal   SV40 poly(A) signal: SV40 polyadenylation signal
  11095..11955   -  CDS            AmpR: β-lactamase; bla; confers resistance to ampicillin, carbenicillin, and related antibiotics
  11958..89      -  promoter       AmpR promoter (fragment) (across the origin): bla
