[The description below was written by a language model from this plasmid's Addgene catalogue record and pLannotate feature annotations shown in this document.]
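Description:
pD649-HAsp-NOTCH3(Trunc1)-COMP5AP-AviTag-9xHis is a mammalian expression plasmid of about 12 kb, built on the pD649 backbone, that produces a secreted, tagged portion of the human NOTCH3 extracellular domain. In E. coli it is maintained as a high-copy plasmid through a ColE1/pUC-type origin and selected with ampicillin via the β-lactamase gene. The annotation also shows an SV40 early promoter/EM7 promoter cassette driving a puromycin N-acetyltransferase sequence followed by an SV40 poly(A) signal, which could in principle allow puromycin selection in mammalian cells, although the record does not describe that use. Short fragments annotated as KanR, lacZα, lac operator, ble and f1 ori appear to be backbone remnants rather than functional parts. The depositor notes that some plasmids in this collection may carry an IS4-like transposase insertion upstream of the CMV promoter.

The expression unit is driven by the CMV enhancer and promoter, followed by a fragment of CMV intron A and an SP6 promoter, which also serves as a sequencing primer site. The name indicates an "HAsp" leader; the annotation software matched part of this region to an immunoglobulin heavy-chain signal sequence, so its exact identity is not settled by the record. The truncated NOTCH3 ectodomain (about 4.8 kb, placed between retained NotI and AscI sites) is fused at its C terminus to a rat COMP coiled-coil segment, which pentamerises the protein, then to human placental alkaline phosphatase, an AviTag for enzymatic biotinylation and a polyhistidine tag, ending at a bGH poly(A) signal. The multivalent, enzyme-labelled fusion is secreted from the cells. This design suits the detection of weak extracellular binding events, in keeping with the associated study mapping interactions among human cell-surface proteins.
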