Addgene plasmid #157609: pD649-HAsp-NOTCH3(Trunc1)-COMP5AP-AviTag-9xHis
Purpose: Mammalian expression of cell-surface protein partial extracellular domain fused to COMP5AP-AviTag-9xHis. Protein is secreted from cells.
Depositing lab: Chris Garcia. Depositing organization: Stanford University. Publication: A Human IgSF Cell-Surface Interactome Reveals a Complex Network of Protein-Protein Interactions. Wojtowicz WM, Vielmetter J, Fernandes RA, Siepe DH, Eastman CL, Chisholm GB, Cox S, Klock H, Anderson PW, Rue SM, Miller JJ, Glaser SM, Bragstad ML, Vance J, Lam AW, Lesley SA, Zinn K, Garcia KC. Cell. 2020 Aug 20;182(4):1027-1043.e17. doi: 10.1016/j.cell.2020.07.025. PubMed 32822567.
Backbone
  Vector backbone: pD649
  Backbone size w/o insert (bp): 7153
  Vector type: Mammalian Expression
Growth in bacteria
  Bacterial resistance: Ampicillin, 100 μg/mL
  Growth temperature: 37°C
  Growth strain: DH5alpha
  Copy number: High Copy
Gene/Insert
  Gene/Insert name: NOTCH3 (alt name: NOTC3)
  Species: H. sapiens (human)
  Insert size (bp): 4812
  Entrez Gene: NOTCH3 (a.k.a. CADASIL, CADASIL1, CASIL, IMF2, LMNS)
  Promoter: CMV/SP6
  Tag / fusion protein: COMP5AP-AviTag-9xHis (C terminal on backbone)
  Cloning method: Restriction Enzyme; 5′ cloning site GCGGCCGC (not destroyed); 3′ cloning site GGCGCGCC (not destroyed)
  Sequencing primers: 5′ ATTTAGGTGACACTATAG; 3′ CGTCGCACTCCATCACGGTG
Resource information
  A portion of this plasmid was derived from a plasmid made by: synthesis by ThermoFisher
Terms and licenses: Academic/Nonprofit Terms; Industry Terms: Not Available to Industry
Depositor comments: Some plasmids in this collection may have an IS4-like element ISVsa5 family transposase upstream of the CMV promoter.
How to cite: pD649-HAsp-NOTCH3(Trunc1)-COMP5AP-AviTag-9xHis was a gift from Chris Garcia (Addgene plasmid # 157609 ; http://n2t.net/addgene:157609 ; RRID:Addgene_157609)
