>Addgene plasmid #157609 | pD649-HAsp-NOTCH3(Trunc1)-COMP5AP-AviTag-9xHis | depositor partial sequence | sequence record 304328 | insert (extracellular domain truncation)
GCTCCTCCTTGTCTTGATGGATCTCCTTGTGCCAACGGCGGCAGATGTACACAGCTGCCTAGCAGAGAAG
CCGCCTGTCTTTGTCCTCCTGGCTGGGTTGGAGAACGGTGCCAGCTGGAAGATCCTTGTCACTCTGGACC
TTGTGCCGGCAGAGGCGTGTGTCAATCTTCTGTGGTGGCCGGCACAGCCCGGTTCAGCTGTAGATGTCCT
AGAGGCTTCAGAGGCCCCGACTGTAGCCTGCCTGATCCATGTCTCAGCAGCCCTTGTGCTCATGGCGCCA
GATGTTCTGTGGGCCCTGATGGCAGATTCCTGTGTAGCTGTCCTCCAGGCTACCAGGGCAGATCCTGCAG
ATCCGATGTGGATGAGTGTAGAGTGGGCGAGCCTTGTAGACACGGCGGCACTTGTCTGAATACCCCTGGC
AGCTTCAGATGCCAGTGTCCTGCCGGATATACAGGCCCTCTGTGCGAAAATCCTGCCGTGCCATGTGCAC
CCTCTCCATGCAGAAATGGCGGCACCTGTAGACAGAGCGGCGACCTGACATACGATTGTGCCTGTCTGCC
TGGCTTCGAGGGCCAGAACTGCGAAGTGAATGTGGACGATTGCCCTGGCCACAGATGCCTGAATGGCGGA
ACATGTGTGGACGGCGTGAACACCTACAACTGTCAGTGTCCACCTGAGTGGACCGGCCAGTTCTGTACTG
AGGATGTCGACGAGTGTCAGCTGCAGCCCAATGCCTGTCATAACGGCGGAACCTGCTTTAACACACTCGG
CGGCCATAGCTGCGTGTGTGTGAATGGATGGACAGGCGAGAGCTGCTCCCAGAACATCGATGATTGTGCC
ACCGCCGTGTGCTTTCACGGCGCCACATGTCACGATAGAGTGGCCAGCTTTTACTGCGCCTGTCCTATGG
GCAAGACCGGCCTGCTGTGTCACCTGGATGACGCCTGTGTGTCCAATCCTTGCCACGAGGACGCCATCTG
CGACACAAACCCTGTGAACGGCAGAGCCATCTGTACATGCCCACCTGGCTTTACCGGCGGAGCCTGTGAT
CAGGACGTGGACGAGTGTTCTATCGGCGCCAATCCATGCGAGCACCTGGGCAGATGTGTGAACACACAGG
GCAGCTTTCTGTGTCAGTGCGGCAGAGGATACACCGGACCTAGATGCGAGACAGATGTGAACGAGTGCCT
GAGCGGCCCCTGCAGAAATCAGGCTACCTGTCTGGACCGGATCGGCCAGTTTACCTGTATCTGCATGGCC
GGCTTCACCGGCACCTATTGCGAGGTGGACATTGATGAGTGCCAGAGCAGTCCTTGCGTGAACGGCGGAG
TGTGCAAGGACAGAGTGAATGGCTTCAGCTGCACATGCCCAAGCGGCTTTTCTGGCAGCACCTGTCAGCT
GGACGTCGACGAATGTGCCAGCACACCATGTAGAAACGGCGCTAAGTGCGTGGACCAGCCTGATGGCTAC
GAGTGTAGATGTGCCGAGGGCTTTGAGGGCACCCTGTGCGACAGAAATGTCGATGACTGCAGCCCCGATC
CATGCCACCATGGTAGATGTGTGGATGGAATCGCCAGCTTCTCCTGTGCTTGTGCCCCTGGCTATACAGG
CACCAGATGCGAATCCCAGGTGGACGAATGCAGAAGCCAGCCTTGCAGGCATGGCGGCAAATGCCTGGAC
CTGGTGGACAAGTACCTGTGTAGATGCCCTTCTGGCACCACAGGCGTGAACTGTGAAGTCAACATCGACG
ACTGCGCCTCTAATCCCTGCACCTTCGGCGTGTGCAGAGATGGCATCAACAGATACGACTGCGTGTGCCA
GCCAGGCTTCACAGGACCCCTGTGCAACGTGGAAATCAACGAGTGCGCTTCTAGCCCATGTGGCGAAGGC
GGATCTTGTGTCGATGGCGAGAACGGCTTTCGGTGTCTGTGCCCTCCTGGATCTCTGCCTCCTCTGTGTC
TGCCTCCATCTCACCCATGTGCTCACGAGCCATGCAGCCACGGCATCTGTTATGATGCCCCAGGCGGATT
CAGATGCGTGTGCGAACCTGGATGGTCCGGGCCTAGATGTTCTCAGTCTCTGGCTAGAGATGCCTGCGAG
TCTCAGCCATGTAGAGCTGGCGGCACATGCAGCTCTGATGGCATGGGCTTTCACTGCACGTGCCCTCCAG
GTGTTCAGGGCAGACAATGCGAGCTGCTGAGCCCCTGTACACCTAATCCATGTGAACACGGCGGAAGATG
CGAGTCTGCTCCTGGACAACTGCCAGTCTGTTCTTGCCCTCAAGGATGGCAGGGACCAAGATGCCAGCAG
GATGTTGATGAATGCGCTGGCCCTGCTCCTTGTGGCCCTCACGGAATCTGTACAAATCTGGCCGGCTCCT
TTAGCTGTACCTGCCACGGTGGCTATACCGGACCAAGCTGCGACCAGGACATCAACGATTGCGACCCAAA
TCCATGCCTCAACGGCGGGTCTTGTCAGGATGGCGTGGGCAGCTTCTCTTGTAGCTGCCTGCCTGGATTC
GCTGGCCCCAGATGTGCCCGAGATGTCGATGAGTGCCTGTCTAATCCTTGCGGCCCTGGCACCTGTACAG
ACCACGTGGCAAGCTTCACATGCACCTGTCCGCCTGGATACGGCGGATTTCACTGTGAACAGGACCTGCC
AGATTGCAGCCCCAGCAGCTGTTTTAATGGCGGGACTTGCGTCGACGGGGTCAACAGCTTTTCCTGTCTG
TGCAGACCAGGCTACACTGGCGCCCACTGTCAGCATGAAGCTGACCCTTGTCTGAGCAGGCCATGTCTCC
ATGGCGGCGTGTGTTCTGCCGCTCATCCAGGCTTTAGATGCACTTGCCTGGAATCCTTCACAGGCCCACA
GTGCCAGACACTGGTGGATTGGTGTAGCAGACAGCCCTGCCAAAATGGTGGCAGATGCGTTCAGACAGGC
GCCTACTGTTTGTGTCCTCCTGGATGGTCTGGCCGGCTGTGCGATATCAGAAGCCTGCCTTGTAGAGAGG
CCGCTGCTCAGATCGGCGTTAGACTGGAACAACTGTGTCAGGCTGGCGGCCAGTGTGTTGATGAGGATAG
CAGCCACTACTGTGTGTGCCCTGAGGGAAGAACCGGCTCTCACTGCGAACAAGAGGTGGACCCATGTCTG
GCCCAGCCGTGTCAGCACGGTGGAACATGTAGAGGCTACATGGGCGGCTACATGTGCGAGTGTCTGCCCG
GCTACAACGGCGACAATTGCGAGGATGATGTTGACGAGTGCGCCAGCCAACCTTGTCAACATGGCGGCTC
TTGCATCGATCTGGTGGCCAGATACCTGTGCAGTTGCCCACCAGGCACACTCGGAGTGCTGTGCGAGATT
AACGAGGACGATTGTGGCCCCGGACCTCCTCTGGATAGTGGCCCTAGATGTCTGCACAACGGGACCTGTG
TGGATCTCGTCGGAGGCTTCCGATGCACATGTCCACCGGGCTATACTGGACTGAGATGCGAGGCCGATAT
CAATGAGTGCAGAAGTGGCGCTTGTCACGCCGCTCACACCAGAGATTGTCTGCAAGATCCCGGCGGAGGA
TTCCGCTGTCTCTGTCATGCTGGATTCAGCGGCCCTAGGTGTCAGACAGTGCTGTCCCCTTGTGAAAGCC
AGCCATGCCAACACGGTGGCCAGTGCAGACCTTCTCCAGGACCTGGCGGAGGCCTGACCTTTACATGTCA
CTGTGCCCAGCCTTTCTGGGGCCCAAGATGCGAAAGAGTGGCCCGGTCCTGTAGAGAACTCCAGTGTCCA
GTGGGAGTGCCTTGCCAGCAAACACCTAGAGGACCCAGATGTGCTTGCCCTCCTGGCCTCTCTGGACCTA
GCTGTAGAAGCTTTCCAGGATCTCCACCAGGCGCCAGCAATGCCTCTTGTGCTGCTGCTCCATGCCTTCA
TGGTGGAAGCTGTAGACCTGCTCCTCTGGCACCCTTCTTCAGATGTGCATGCGCCCAAGGCTGGACTGGG
CCAAGATGTGAAGCACCAGCTGCTGCCCCTGAGGTGTCCGAAGAACCTCGATGTCCAAGAGCTGCCTGTC
AGGCCAAAAGGGGCGACCAGAGATGCGACAGAGAGTGCAATTCTCCCGGCTGTGGATGGGATGGCGGCGA
TTGCAGTCTGTCTGTGGGAGATCCTTGGAGACAGTGCGAAGCCCTGCAGTGCTGGCGGCTGTTCAACAAC
AGCAGATGCGATCCTGCCTGCAGCTCCCCAGCCTGTCTGTACGACAATTTCGATTGCCACGCAGGCGGCA
GAGAGCGGACCTGTAATCCTGTGTACGAGAAGTACTGCGCCGACCACTTCGCCGACGGAAGATGTGACCA
GGGCTGCAACACCGAGGAATGCGGCTGGGATGGACTGGATTGTGCTTCCGAAGTTCCCGCTCTGCTTGCT
AGAGGCGTGCTGGTTCTGACAGTTCTGCTGCCACCAGAGGAACTGCTGAGAAGCAGCGCCGATTTCCTGC
AGAGACTGTCCGCTATCCTGAGAACCAGCCTGCGGTTCAGACTGGATGCTCACGGACAGGCCATGGTGTT
CCCTTACCATAGGCCATCTCCAGGCAGCGAGCCTAGAGCCAGAAGAGAACTGGCTCCTGAAGTGATCGGC
AGCGTCGTGATGCTGGAAATCGACAACAGACTGTGCCTGCAGAGCCCCGAGAACGACCACTGTTTCCCTG
ATGCTCAGAGCGCCGCTGATTATCTGGGAGCCCTGTCTGCTGTGGAACGGCTGGACTTTCCCTATCCTCT
GAGAGATGTGCGGGGCGAGCCACTGGAACCTCCAGAACCTTCTGTGCCCCTT
